Addgene plasmid #64149: ptf-Galectin3
Purpose: Expression in mammalian cells
Depositing lab: Tamotsu Yoshimori. Publication: Autophagy sequesters damaged lysosomes to control lysosomal biogenesis and kidney injury. Maejima I, Takahashi A, Omori H, Kimura T, Takabatake Y, Saitoh T, Yamamoto A, Hamasaki M, Noda T, Isaka Y, Yoshimori T. EMBO J. 2013 Aug 28;32(17):2336-47. doi: 10.1038/emboj.2013.171. Epub 2013 Aug 6. PubMed 23921551.
Backbone
  Vector backbone: pEGFP-C1+mRFP
  Backbone manufacturer: Takara-Clontech
  Vector type: Mammalian Expression
  Selectable markers: Neomycin (select with G418)
Growth in bacteria
  Bacterial resistance: Kanamycin, 50 μg/mL
  Growth temperature: 37°C
  Growth strain: DH5alpha
  Copy number: Unknown
Gene/Insert
  Gene/Insert name: Galectin3 (alt name: LGALS3)
  Species: H. sapiens (human)
  Entrez Gene: LGALS3 (a.k.a. CBP35, GAL3, GALBP, GALIG, L31, LGALS2, MAC2)
  Promoter: CMV
  Tag / fusion protein: mRFP (N terminal on insert); EGFP (N terminal on insert)
  Cloning method: Restriction Enzyme; 5′ cloning site BglII (unknown if destroyed); 3′ cloning site SalI (unknown if destroyed)
  Sequencing primers: 5′ N/A
Terms and licenses: Academic/Nonprofit Terms; Industry Terms: Not Available to Industry
How to cite: ptf-Galectin3 was a gift from Tamotsu Yoshimori (Addgene plasmid # 64149 ; http://n2t.net/addgene:64149 ; RRID:Addgene_64149)
