[The description below was written by a language model from this plasmid's Addgene catalogue record and pLannotate feature annotations shown in this document.]
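Description:
ptf-Galectin3 is a 6.1 kb mammalian expression plasmid built on a Clontech pEGFP-C1 backbone into which mRFP has been added, giving a tandem fluorescent ("tf") tag. It replicates in E. coli from a high-copy ColE1/pUC-type origin and also carries an f1 phage origin. A single Tn5 NeoR/KanR gene serves both hosts. The bacterial bla (AmpR) promoter drives it for kanamycin selection, and the SV40 enhancer/early promoter, with an HSV TK polyadenylation signal, drives it for G418 selection of stably transfected mammalian cells. The short large T antigen, ble and bGH poly(A) fragments in the feature table are partial annotation matches within backbone sequence rather than functional parts.

The expression cassette uses the human CMV immediate-early enhancer and promoter to drive one fusion reading frame in the order mRFP1, EGFP, then human galectin-3 (LGALS3). The insert was cloned between BglII and SalI sites, so both fluorescent proteins sit at its N terminus. A remnant of the multiple cloning site and the SV40 poly(A) signal follow. Galectin-3 is a galactose-binding cytosolic lectin. The associated publication concerns autophagic sequestration of damaged lysosomes, consistent with its general use as a marker that gathers on ruptured endomembranes where luminal glycans become exposed. According to the annotations, EGFP is moderately acid sensitive and mRFP1 has low acid sensitivity. Tandem tags of this type generally show both colours in neutral compartments and mainly red signal after delivery to an acidic lysosomal environment, which lets galectin-3-marked structures be followed through autophagy. The record itself gives the purpose only as expression in mammalian cells.
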