Features (pLannotate 1.2.2; 16 found; start..end, strand, type, name):
     68..371     +  enhancer       CMV enhancer: human cytomegalovirus immediate early enhancer
    372..575     +  promoter       CMV promoter: human cytomegalovirus (CMV) immediate early promoter
    611..1285    +  CDS            mRFP1: mRFP1 is a basic (constitutively fluorescent) red fluorescent protein published in 2002, derived from Discosoma sp.. It is reported to be a somewhat slowly-maturing monomer with low acid sensitivity.
   1304..2020    +  CDS            EGFP: EGFP is a basic (constitutively fluorescent) green fluorescent protein published in 1996, derived from Aequorea victoria. It is reported to be a rapidly-maturing weak dimer with moderate acid sensitivity.
   2036..2785    +  CDS            LGALS3 (sequence partly withheld): LEG3_HUMAN - Also known as MAC2. Experimental evidence at protein level: Swiss-Prot protein existence level 1. Galactose-specific lectin which binds IgE. May mediate with the alpha-3, beta-1 integrin the stimulation by CSPG4 of endothelial cells migration. Together with DMBT1, required for terminal differentiation of columnar epithelial cells during early embryogenesis (By similarity). In the nucleus: acts as a pre-mRNA splicing factor. Involved in acute inflammatory responses including neutrophil activation and adhesion, chemoattraction of monocytes macrophages, opsonization of apoptotic neut
   2788..2815    +  misc_feature   MCS (fragment): multiple cloning site
   2832..2916    +  CDS            large T antigen (fragment): large T antigen from SV40 (simian virus 40)
   2939..3060    +  polyA_signal   SV40 poly(A) signal: SV40 polyadenylation signal
   3094..3522    -  rep_origin     f1 ori (sequence partly withheld): f1 bacteriophage origin of replication; arrow indicates direction of (+) strand synthesis
   3549..3653    +  promoter       AmpR promoter: bla
   3655..4012    +  promoter       SV40 promoter: SV40 enhancer and early promoter
   4047..4841    +  CDS            NeoR/KanR: aminoglycoside phosphotransferase from Tn5; aph(3')-II (or nptII); confers resistance to neomycin, kanamycin, and G418 (Geneticin®)
   4862..5014    +  CDS            ble (fragment): BLE_KLEPN - Experimental evidence at protein level: Swiss-Prot protein existence level 1. Binding protein with a strong affinity to the bleomycin family of antibiotics. Binds to CL990; an antimitotic-antibiotic compound. From Klebsiella pneumoniae.
   5073..5120    +  polyA_signal   HSV TK poly(A) signal: herpes simplex virus thymidine kinase polyadenylation signal (Cole and Stacy, 1985)
   5211..5227    -  polyA_signal   bGH poly(A) signal (fragment): bovine growth hormone polyadenylation signal
   5449..6037    +  rep_origin     ori: high-copy-number ColE1/pMB1/pBR322/pUC origin of replication
>Addgene plasmid #64149 | ptf-Galectin3 | addgene full sequence | sequence record 322489 | Addgene NGS Result
CATGCATTAGTTATTAATAGTAATCAATTACGGGGTCATTAGTTCATAGCCCATATATGGAGTTCCGCGT
TACATAACTTACGGTAAATGGCCCGCCTGGCTGACCGCCCAACGACCCCCGCCCATTGACGTCAATAATG
ACGTATGTTCCCATAGTAACGCCAATAGGGACTTTCCATTGACGTCAATGGGTGGAGTATTTACGGTAAA
CTGCCCACTTGGCAGTACATCAAGTGTATCATATGCCAAGTACGCCCCCTATTGACGTCAATGACGGTAA
ATGGCCCGCCTGGCATTATGCCCAGTACATGACCTTATGGGACTTTCCTACTTGGCAGTACATCTACGTA
TTAGTCATCGCTATTACCATGGTGATGCGGTTTTGGCAGTACATCAATGGGCGTGGATAGCGGTTTGACT
CACGGGGATTTCCAAGTCTCCACCCCATTGACGTCAATGGGAGTTTGTTTTGGCACCAAAATCAACGGGA
CTTTCCAAAATGTCGTAACAACTCCGCCCCATTGACGCAAATGGGCGGTAGGCGTGTACGGTGGGAGGTC
TATATAAGCAGAGCTGGTTTAGTGAACCGTCAGATCCGCTAGCGGCCACCATGGCCTCCTCCGAGGACGT
CATCAAGGAGTTCATGCGCTTCAAGGTGCGCATGGAGGGCTCCGTGAACGGCCACGAGTTCGAGATCGAG
GGCGAGGGCGAGGGCCGCCCCTACGAGGGCACCCAGACCGCCAAGCTGAAGGTGACCAAGGGCGGCCCCC
TGCCCTTCGCCTGGGACATCCTGTCCCCTCAGTTCCAGTACGGCTCCAAGGCCTACGTGAAGCACCCCGC
CGACATCCCCGACTACTTGAAGCTGTCCTTCCCCGAGGGCTTCAAGTGGGAGCGCGTGATGAACTTCGAG
GACGGCGGCGTGGTGACCGTGACCCAGGACTCCTCCCTGCAGGACGGCGAGTTCATCTACAAGGTGAAGC
TGCGCGGCACCAACTTCCCCTCCGACGGCCCCGTAATGCAGAAGAAGACCATGGGCTGGGAGGCCTCCAC
CGAGCGGATGTACCCCGAGGACGGCGCCCTGAAGGGCGAGATCAAGATGAGGCTGAAGCTGAAGGACGGC
GGCCACTACGACGCCGAGGTCAAGACCACCTACATGGCCAAGAAGCCCGTGCAGCTGCCCGGCGCCTACA
AGACCGACATCAAGCTGGACATCACCTCCCACAACGAGGACTACACCATCGTGGAACAGTACGAGCGCGC
CGAGGGCCGCCACTCCACCGGCGCCGGTGGACCGGTCGCCACCATGGTGAGCAAGGGCGAGGAGCTGTTC
ACCGGGGTGGTGCCCATCCTGGTCGAGCTGGACGGCGACGTAAACGGCCACAAGTTCAGCGTGTCCGGCG
AGGGCGAGGGCGATGCCACCTACGGCAAGCTGACCCTGAAGTTCATCTGCACCACCGGCAAGCTGCCCGT
GCCCTGGCCCACCCTCGTGACCACCCTGACCTACGGCGTGCAGTGCTTCAGCCGCTACCCCGACCACATG
AAGCAGCACGACTTCTTCAAGTCCGCCATGCCCGAAGGCTACGTCCAGGAGCGCACCATCTTCTTCAAGG
ACGACGGCAACTACAAGACCCGCGCCGAGGTGAAGTTCGAGGGCGACACCCTGGTGAACCGCATCGAGCT
GAAGGGCATCGACTTCAAGGAGGACGGCAACATCCTGGGGCACAAGCTGGAGTACAACTACAACAGCCAC
AACGTCTATATCATGGCCGACAAGCAGAAGAACGGCATCAAGGTGAACTTCAAGATCCGCCACAACATCG
AGGACGGCAGCGTGCAGCTCGCCGACCACTACCAGCAGAACACCCCCATCGGCGACGGCCCCGTGCTGCT
GCCCGACAACCACTACCTGAGCACCCAGTCCGCCCTGAGCAAAGACCCCAACGAGAAGCGCGATCACATG
GTCCTGCTGGAGTTCGTGACCGCCGCCGGGATCACTCTCGGCATGGACGAGCTGTACAAGTCCGGACTCA
GATCTATGGCAGACAATTTTTCGCTCCATGATGCGTTATCTGGGTCTGGAAACCCAAACCCTCAAGGATG
GCCTGGCGCATGGGGGAACCAGCCTGCTGGGGCAGGGGGCTACCCAGGGGCTTCCTATCCTGGGGCCTAC
CCCGGGCAGGCACCCCCAGGGGCTTATCCTGGACAGGCACCTCCAGGCGCCTACCCTGGAGCACCTGGAG
CTTATCCCGGAGCACCTGCACCTGGAGTCTACCCAGGGCCACCCAGCGGCCCTGGGGCCTACCCATCTTC
TGGACAGCCAAGTGCCCCCGGAGCCTACCCTGCCACTGGCCCCTATGGCGCCCCTGCTGGG
[414 nt withheld, positions 2372-2785]
TAAGTCGACGGTACCGCGGGCCCGGGATCCACCGGATCTAGATAACTGATCATAATCAGCCATACCACAT
TTGTAGAGGTTTTACTTGCTTTAAAAAACCTCCCACACCTCCCCCTGAACCTGAAACATAAAATGAATGC
AATTGTTGTTGTTAACTTGTTTATTGCAGCTTATAATGGTTACAAATAAAGCAATAGCATCACAAATTTC
ACAAATAAAGCATTTTTTTCACTGCATTCTAGTTGTGGTTTGTCCAAACTCATCAATGTATCTTAACGCG
TAAATTGTAAGCGTTAATATTTTGTTAAAATTCGCGTTAAATTTTTGTTAAATCAGCTCATTTTTTAACC
AATAGGCCGAAATCGGCAAAATCCCTTATAAATCAAAAGAATAGACCGAGATAGGGT
[37 nt withheld, positions 3193-3229]
AAAGAACGTGGACTCCAACGTCAAAGG
[49 nt withheld, positions 3257-3305]
T
[91 nt withheld, positions 3307-3397]
G
[124 nt withheld, positions 3399-3522]
CAGGTGGCACTTTTCGGGGAAATGTGCGCGGAACCCCTATTTGTTTATTTTTCTAAATACATTCAAATAT
GTATCCGCTCATGAGACAATAACCCTGATAAATGCTTCAATAATATTGAAAAAGGAAGAGTCCTGAGGCG
GAAAGAACCAGCTGTGGAATGTGTGTCAGTTAGGGTGTGGAAAGTCCCCAGGCTCCCCAGCAGGCAGAAG
TATGCAAAGCATGCATCTCAATTAGTCAGCAACCAGGTGTGGAAAGTCCCCAGGCTCCCCAGCAGGCAGA
AGTATGCAAAGCATGCATCTCAATTAGTCAGCAACCATAGTCCCGCCCCTAACTCCGCCCATCCCGCCCC
TAACTCCGCCCAGTTCCGCCCATTCTCCGCCCCATGGCTGACTAATTTTTTTTATTTATGCAGAGGCCGA
GGCCGCCTCGGCCTCTGAGCTATTCCAGAAGTAGTGAGGAGGCTTTTTTGGAGGCCTAGGCTTTTGCAAA
GATCGATCAAGAGACAGGATGAGGATCGTTTCGCATGATTGAACAAGATGGATTGCACGCAGGTTCTCCG
GCCGCTTGGGTGGAGAGGCTATTCGGCTATGACTGGGCACAACAGACAATCGGCTGCTCTGATGCCGCCG
TGTTCCGGCTGTCAGCGCAGGGGCGCCCGGTTCTTTTTGTCAAGACCGACCTGTCCGGTGCCCTGAATGA
ACTGCAAGACGAGGCAGCGCGGCTATCGTGGCTGGCCACGACGGGCGTTCCTTGCGCAGCTGTGCTCGAC
GTTGTCACTGAAGCGGGAAGGGACTGGCTGCTATTGGGCGAAGTGCCGGGGCAGGATCTCCTGTCATCTC
ACCTTGCTCCTGCCGAGAAAGTATCCATCATGGCTGATGCAATGCGGCGGCTGCATACGCTTGATCCGGC
TACCTGCCCATTCGACCACCAAGCGAAACATCGCATCGAGCGAGCACGTACTCGGATGGAAGCCGGTCTT
GTCGATCAGGATGATCTGGACGAAGAGCATCAGGGGCTCGCGCCAGCCGAACTGTTCGCCAGGCTCAAGG
CGAGCATGCCCGACGGCGAGGATCTCGTCGTGACCCATGGCGATGCCTGCTTGCCGAATATCATGGTGGA
AAATGGCCGCTTTTCTGGATTCATCGACTGTGGCCGGCTGGGTGTGGCGGACCGCTATCAGGACATAGCG
TTGGCTACCCGTGATATTGCTGAAGAGCTTGGCGGCGAATGGGCTGACCGCTTCCTCGTGCTTTACGGTA
TCGCCGCTCCCGATTCGCAGCGCATCGCCTTCTATCGCCTTCTTGACGAGTTCTTCTGAGCGGGACTCTG
GGGTTCGAAATGACCGACCAAGCGACGCCCAACCTGCCATCACGAGATTTCGATTCCACCGCCGCCTTCT
ATGAAAGGTTGGGCTTCGGAATCGTTTTCCGGGACGCCGGCTGGATGATCCTCCAGCGCGGGGATCTCAT
GCTGGAGTTCTTCGCCCACCCTAGGGGGAGGCTAACTGAAACACGGAAGGAGACAATACCGGAAGGAACC
CGCGCTATGACGGCAATAAAAAGACAGAATAAAACGCACGGTGTTGGGTCGTTTGTTCATAAACGCGGGG
TTCGGTCCCAGGGCTGGCACTCTGTCGATACCCCACCGAGACCCCATTGGGGCCAATACGCCCGCGTTTC
TTCCTTTTCCCCACCCCACCCCCCAAGTTCGGGTGAAGGCCCAGGGCTCGCAGCCAACGTCGGGGCGGCA
GGCCCTGCCATAGCCTCAGGTTACTCATATATACTTTAGATTGATTTAAAACTTCATTTTTAATTTAAAA
GGATCTAGGTGAAGATCCTTTTTGATAATCTCATGACCAAAATCCCTTAACGTGAGTTTTCGTTCCACTG
AGCGTCAGACCCCGTAGAAAAGATCAAAGGATCTTCTTGAGATCCTTTTTTTCTGCGCGTAATCTGCTGC
TTGCAAACAAAAAAACCACCGCTACCAGCGGTGGTTTGTTTGCCGGATCAAGAGCTACCAACTCTTTTTC
CGAAGGTAACTGGCTTCAGCAGAGCGCAGATACCAAATACTGTTCTTCTAGTGTAGCCGTAGTTAGGCCA
CCACTTCAAGAACTCTGTAGCACCGCCTACATACCTCGCTCTGCTAATCCTGTTACCAGTGGCTGCTGCC
AGTGGCGATAAGTCGTGTCTTACCGGGTTGGACTCAAGACGATAGTTACCGGATAAGGCGCAGCGGTCGG
GCTGAACGGGGGGTTCGTGCACACAGCCCAGCTTGGAGCGAACGACCTACACCGAACTGAGATACCTACA
GCGTGAGCTATGAGAAAGCGCCACGCTTCCCGAAGGGAGAAAGGCGGACAGGTATCCGGTAAGCGGCAGG
GTCGGAACAGGAGAGCGCACGAGGGAGCTTCCAGGGGGAAACGCCTGGTATCTTTATAGTCCTGTCGGGT
TTCGCCACCTCTGACTTGAGCGTCGATTTTTGTGATGCTCGTCAGGGGGGCGGAGCCTATGGAAAAACGC
CAGCAACGCGGCCTTTTTACGGTTCCTGGCCTTTTGCTGGCCTTTTGCTCACATGTTCTTTCCTGCGTTA
TCCCCTGATTCTGTGGATAACCGTATTACCGC
