>Addgene plasmid #64149 | ptf-Galectin3 | addgene partial sequence | sequence record 109868 | EGFP-C 5'-CATGGTCCTGCTGGAGTTCGTG-3'
AGTCCGGACTCAGATCTATGGCAGACAATTTTTCGCTCCATGATGCGTTATCTGGGTCTGGAAACCCAAA
CCCTCAAGGATGGCCTGGCGCATGGGGGAACCAGCCTGCTGGGGCAGGGGGCTACCCAGGGGCTTCCTAT
CCTGGGGCCTACCCCGGGCAGGCACCCCCAGGGGCTTATCCTGGACAGGCACCTCCAGGCGCCTACCCTG
GAGCACCTGGAGCTTATCCCGGAGCACCTGCACCTGGAGTCTACCCAGGGCCACCCAGCGGCCCTGGGGC
CTACCCATCTTCTGGACAGCCAAGTGCCCCCGGAGCCTACCCTGCCACTGGCCCCTATGGCGCCCCTGCT
GGG
[414 nt withheld, positions 354-767]
TAAGTCGACGGTACCGCGGGCCCGGGATCCACCGGATCTAGATAACTGATCATAATCAGCCATACCACAT
TTGTAGAGGTTTTACTTGCTTTAAA
