>Addgene plasmid #64149 | ptf-Galectin3 | addgene partial sequence | sequence record 109910 | SV40pA-R 5'-GAAATTTGTGATGCTATTGC-3'
ACAACAACAATTGCATTCATTTTATGTTTCAGGTTCAGGGGGAGGTGTGGGAGGTTTTTTAAAGCAAGTA
AAACCTCTACAAATGTGGTATGGCTGATTATGATCAGTTATCTAGATCCGGTGGATCCCGGGCCCGCGGT
ACCGTCGACTTA
[414 nt withheld, positions 153-566]
CCCAGCAGGGGCGCCATAGGGGCCAGTGGCAGGGTAGGCTCCGGGGGCACTTGGCTGTCCAGAAGATGGG
TAGGCCCCAGGGCCGCTGGGTGGCCCTGGGTAGACTCCAGGTGCAGGTGCTCCGGGATAAGCTCCAGGTG
CTCCAGGGTAGGCGCCTGGAGGTGCCTGTCCAGGATAAGCCCCTGGGGGTGCCTGCCCGGGGTAGGCCCC
AGGATAGGAAGCCCCTGGGTAGCCC
